Addgene plasmid #174245: pAPM-miR30-DHX58-ts2
Purpose: DHX58 knockdown
Depositing lab: Jeremy Luban. Depositing organization: University of Massachusetts, Worcester. Publication: IFIH1 (MDA5) is required for innate immune detection of intron-containing RNA expressed from the HIV-1 provirus. Guney MH, Nagalekshmi K, McCauley SM, Carbone C, Aydemir O, Luban J. Proc Natl Acad Sci U S A. 2024 Jul 16;121(29):e2404349121. doi: 10.1073/pnas.2404349121. Epub 2024 Jul 10. PubMed 38985764.
Backbone
  Vector backbone: pAPM-miR30
  Vector type: Lentiviral, RNAi
  Selectable markers: Puromycin
Growth in bacteria
  Bacterial resistance: Ampicillin, 100 μg/mL
  Growth temperature: 30°C
  Growth strain: NEB Stable
  Copy number: High Copy
Gene/Insert
  Gene/Insert name: DHX58 shRNA
  gRNA/shRNA sequence: TTAAGTTCTAGGTACTGGCTCA
  Species: H. sapiens (human)
  Entrez Gene: DHX58 (a.k.a. D11LGP2, D11lgp2e, LGP2, RLR-3)
  Promoter: SFFV
  Cloning method: Restriction Enzyme; 5′ cloning site unknown (unknown if destroyed)
Terms and licenses: Academic/Nonprofit Terms; Industry Terms: Not Available to Industry
Depositor comments: Please visit https://doi.org/10.1101/2023.11.17.567619 for bioRxiv preprint.
How to cite: pAPM-miR30-DHX58-ts2 was a gift from Jeremy Luban (Addgene plasmid # 174245 ; http://n2t.net/addgene:174245 ; RRID:Addgene_174245)
