[The description below was written by a language model from this plasmid's Addgene catalogue record and pLannotate feature annotations shown in this document.]
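Description:
pAPM-miR30-DHX58-ts2 is an HIV-1-based lentiviral RNAi vector built on the pAPM-miR30 backbone for knocking down human DHX58, the gene encoding the RIG-I-like receptor LGP2. In bacteria it is maintained through a high-copy ColE1/pUC-type origin and an ampicillin resistance gene (β-lactamase) driven by its own promoter. A fragment of the pBR322 bom region and an SV40 enhancer/early promoter spanning the sequence origin are also annotated in the backbone.

The transfer cassette begins with a CMV enhancer/promoter fused to a truncated 5' LTR, an arrangement that typically drives genomic RNA production in packaging cells independently of Tat. It is followed by the Ψ packaging signal with a partial gag sequence, the Rev response element for nuclear export of unspliced vector RNA, and the cPPT/CTS, which aids nuclear import of the reverse-transcribed genome. A second truncated LTR annotation closes the vector downstream. No WPRE is annotated.

The internal expression unit uses the spleen focus-forming virus (SFFV) LTR promoter to drive a single Pol II transcript. This transcript carries the puromycin N-acetyltransferase (pac) coding sequence followed by miR-30a 5' and 3' flanking sequences. The unannotated gap between these flanks is where the DHX58-targeting hairpin would sit, so that it is processed through the endogenous microRNA pathway. Because selection marker and shRNA lie on the same transcript, puromycin resistance in transduced cells is linked to expression of the knockdown cassette. The "ts2" suffix suggests one of several target sequences against DHX58, though the record does not state this. The associated publication concerns innate immune sensing of intron-containing HIV-1 proviral RNA.
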