Features (pLannotate 1.2.2; 19 found; start..end, strand, type, name):
     48..427     +  enhancer       CMV enhancer: human cytomegalovirus immediate early enhancer
    428..627     +  promoter       CMV promoter: human cytomegalovirus (CMV) immediate early promoter
    645..825     +  LTR            5' LTR (truncated): truncated 5' long terminal repeat (LTR) from HIV-1
    872..997     +  misc_feature   HIV-1 Ψ: packaging signal of human immunodeficiency virus type 1
    981..1319    +  CDS            HIV-1 gag (fragment): gag protein from human immunodeficiency virus 1; gag
   1494..1727    +  misc_feature   RRE: The Rev response element (RRE) of HIV-1 allows for Rev-dependent mRNA export from the nucleus to the cytoplasm.
   2104..2204    +  CDS            Rev (fragment): human immunodeficiency virus 1 (HIV-1) Rev protein; rev; enhances nuclear export of unspliced and incompletely spliced viral mRNAs
   2254..2371    +  misc_feature   cPPT/CTS: central polypurine tract and central termination sequence of HIV-1
   2508..2915    +  promoter       SFFV promoter: spleen focus-forming virus long terminal repeat (LTR) promoter
   2936..3532    +  CDS            pac: PUAC_STRAD - Protein predicted: Swiss-Prot protein existence level 4. Detoxification of puromycin. From Streptomyces alboniger.
   3557..3602    +  ncRNA          5' miR-30a (fragment): sequence upstream of the 71-nt precursor of the human miR-30a microRNA (Zeng et al., 2002) miRNA
   3672..3697    +  ncRNA          3' miR-30a (fragment): sequence downstream of the 71-nt precursor of the human miR-30a microRNA (Zeng et al., 2002) miRNA
   3727..3746    +  misc_feature   cPPT/CTS (fragment): central polypurine tract and central termination sequence of HIV-1
   3778..3958    +  LTR            5' LTR (truncated): truncated 5' long terminal repeat (LTR) from HIV-1
   4029..4617    -  rep_origin     ori: high-copy-number ColE1/pMB1/pBR322/pUC origin of replication
   4788..5648    -  CDS            AmpR: β-lactamase; bla; confers resistance to ampicillin, carbenicillin, and related antibiotics
   5649..5753    -  promoter       AmpR promoter: bla
   5812..5864    -  misc_feature   bom (fragment): basis of mobility region from pBR322
   6026..36      +  promoter       SV40 promoter (across the origin): SV40 enhancer and early promoter
>Addgene plasmid #174245 | pAPM-miR30-DHX58-ts2 | addgene full sequence | sequence record 343458 | Addgene NGS Result
TGAGGAGGCTTTTTTGGAGGCCTAGGCTTTTGCAAAAAGCTCGCGTTGACATTGATTATTGACTAGTTAT
TAATAGTAATCAATTACGGGGTCATTAGTTCATAGCCCATATATGGAGTTCCGCGTTACATAACTTACGG
TAAATGGCCCGCCTGGCTGACCGCCCAACGACCCCCGCCCATTGACGTCAATAATGACGTATGTTCCCAT
AGTAACGCCAATAGGGACTTTCCATTGACGTCAATGGGTGGAGTATTTACGGTAAACTGCCCACTTGGCA
GTACATCAAGTGTATCATATGCCAAGTACGCCCCCTATTGACGTCAATGACGGTAAATGGCCCGCCTGGC
ATTATGCCCAGTACATGACCTTATGGGACTTTCCTACTTGGCAGTACATCTACGTATTAGTCATCGCTAT
TACCATGGTGATGCGGTTTTGGCAGTACATCAATGGGCGTGGATAGCGGTTTGACTCACGGGGATTTCCA
AGTCTCCACCCCATTGACGTCAATGGGAGTTTGTTTTGGCACCAAAATCAACGGGACTTTCCAAAATGTC
GTAACAACTCCGCCCCATTGACGCAAATGGGCGGTAGGCGTGTACGGTGGGAGGTCTATATAAGCAGCGC
GTTTTGCCTGTACTGGGTCTCTCTGGTTAGACCAGATCTGAGCCTGGGAGCTCTCTGGCTAACTAGGGAA
CCCACTGCTTAAGCCTCAATAAAGCTTGCCTTGAGTGCTTCAAGTAGTGTGTGCCCGTCTGTTGTGTGAC
TCTGGTAACTAGAGATCCCTCAGACCCTTTTAGTCAGTGTGGAAAATCTCTAGCAGTGGCGCCCGAACAG
GGACTTGAAAGCGAAAGGGAAACCAGAGGAGCTCTCTCGACGCAGGACTCGGCTTGCTGAAGCGCGCACG
GCAAGAGGCGAGGGGCGGCGACTGGTGAGTACGCCAAAAATTTTGACTAGCGGAGGCTAGAAGGAGAGAG
ATGGGTGCGAGAGCGTCAGTATTAAGCGGGGGAGAATTAGATCGCGATGGGAAAAAATTCGGTTAAGGCC
AGGGGGAAAGAAAAAATATAAATTAAAACATATAGTATGGGCAAGCAGGGAGCTAGAACGATTCGCAGTT
AATCCTGGCCTGTTAGAAACATCAGAAGGCTGTAGACAAATACTGGGACAGCTACAACCATCCCTTCAGA
CAGGATCAGAAGAACTTAGATCATTATATAATACAGTAGCAACCCTCTATTGTGTGCATCAAAGGATAGA
GATAAAAGACACCAAGGAAGCTTTAGACAAGATAGAGGAAGAGCAAAACAAAAGTAAGACCACCGCACAG
CAAGCGGCCGGCCGCTGATCTTCAGACCTGGAGGAGGAGATATGAGGGACAATTGGAGAAGTGAATTATA
TAAATATAAAGTAGTAAAAATTGAACCATTAGGAGTAGCACCCACCAAGGCAAAGAGAAGAGTGGTGCAG
AGAGAAAAAAGAGCAGTGGGAATAGGAGCTTTGTTCCTTGGGTTCTTGGGAGCAGCAGGAAGCACTATGG
GCGCAGCGTCAATGACGCTGACGGTACAGGCCAGACAATTATTGTCTGGTATAGTGCAGCAGCAGAACAA
TTTGCTGAGGGCTATTGAGGCGCAACAGCATCTGTTGCAACTCACAGTCTGGGGCATCAAGCAGCTCCAG
GCAAGAATCCTGGCTGTGGAAAGATACCTAAAGGATCAACAGCTCCTGGGGATTTGGGGTTGCTCTGGAA
AACTCATTTGCACCACTGCTGTGCCTTGGAATGCTAGTTGGAGTAATAAATCTCTGGAACAGATTTGGAA
TCACACGACCTGGATGGAGTGGGACAGAGAAATTAACAATTACACAAGCTTAATACACTCCTTAATTGAA
GAATCGCAAAACCAGCAAGAAAAGAATGAACAAGAATTATTGGAATTAGATAAATGGGCAAGTTTGTGGA
ATTGGTTTAACATAACAAATTGGCTGTGGTATATAAAATTATTCATAATGATAGTAGGAGGCTTGGTAGG
TTTAAGAATAGTTTTTGCTGTACTTTCTATAGTGAATAGAGTTAGGCAGGGATATTCACCATTATCGTTT
CAGACCCACCTCCCAACCCCGAGGGGACCCGACAGGCCCGAAGGAATAGAAGAAGAAGGTGGAGAGAGAG
ACAGAGACAGATCCATTCGATTAGTGAACGGATCGGCACTGCGTGCGCCAATTCTGCAGACAAATGGCAG
TATTCATCCACAATTTTAAAAGAAAAGGGGGGATTGGGGGGTACAGTGCAGGGGAAAGAATAGTAGACAT
AATAGCAACAGACATACAAACTAAAGAATTACAAAAACAAATTACAAAAATTCAAAATTTTCGGGTTTAT
TACAGGGACAGCAGAGATCCAGTTTGGTTAATTAACTGCAGCCCCGATAAAATAAAAGATTTTATTTAGT
CTCCAGAAAAAGGGGGGAATGAAAGACCCCACCTGTAGGTTTGGCAAGCTAGCTGCAGTAACGCCATTTT
GCAAGGCATGGAAAAATACCAAACCAAGAATAGAGAAGTTCAGATCAAGGGCGGGTACATGAAAATAGCT
AACGTTGGGCCAAACAGGATATCTGCGGTGAGCAGTTTCGGCCCCGGCCCGGGGCCAAGAACAGATGGTC
ACCGCAGTTTCGGCCCCGGCCCGAGGCCAAGAACAGATGGTCCCCAGATATGGCCCAACCCTCAGCAGTT
TCTTAAGACCCATCAGATGTTTCCAGGCTCCCCCAAGGACCTGAAATGACCCTGCGCCTTATTTGAATTA
ACCAATCAGCCTGCTTCTCGCTTCTGTTCGCGCGCTTCTGCTTCCCGAGCTCTATAAAAGAGCTCACAAC
CCCTCACTCGGCGCGCCAGTCCTCCGACAGACTGAGTCGCCCGGGGGTCTAGAACGCGTGCCGCCATGAC
CGAATACAAACCTACCGTGAGGCTGGCTACAAGAGATGATGTCCCAAGGGCTGTGAGAACACTGGCCGCC
GCTTTTGCCGATTACCCTGCCACACGCCACACTGTGGACCCAGATCGGCATATCGAGAGAGTGACTGAGC
TGCAGGAACTGTTCCTGACCCGAGTGGGCCTGGACATTGGGAAGGTCTGGGTCGCAGACGATGGAGCAGC
TGTGGCTGTCTGGACCACACCAGAGAGCGTGGAAGCCGGAGCTGTCTTTGCAGAGATCGGCCCTAGAATG
GCAGAACTGAGCGGCTCCAGGCTGGCAGCACAGCAGCAGATGGAGGGACTGCTGGCCCCACACAGGCCTA
AGGAACCAGCATGGTTCCTGGCTACCGTGGGGGTCTCTCCTGACCATCAGGGCAAAGGACTGGGAAGTGC
TGTGGTCCTGCCAGGAGTGGAGGCTGCAGAACGAGCTGGAGTCCCTGCATTTCTGGAGACCTCTGCTCCA
CGAAACCTGCCCTTCTATGAACGGCTGGGCTTTACTGTGACCGCAGATGTGGAGGTCCCCGAAGGACCTA
GGACCTGGTGCATGACACGCAAACCCGGCGCCTGAGCGATCGCCGCGGCCGCCTTCTTAACCCAACAGAA
GGCTCGAGAAGGTATATTGCTGTTGACAGTGAGCGCGAGCCAGTACCTAGAACTTAATAGTGAAGCCACA
GATGTATTAAGTTCTAGGTACTGGCTCATGCCTACTGCCTCGGACTTCAAGGGGCTAGAATTCGGCAGCT
GTAGATCTTAGCCACTTTTTAAAAGAAAAGGGGGGACTGGAAGGGCTAACTGCATCCGGACTGTACTGGG
TCTCTCTGGTTAGACCAGATCTGAGCCTGGGAGCTCTCTGGCTAACTAGGGAACCCACTGCTTAAGCCTC
AATAAAGCTTGCCTTGAGTGCTTCAAGTAGTGTGTGCCCGTCTGTTGTGTGACTCTGGTAACTAGAGATC
CCTCAGACCCTTTTAGTCAGTGTGGAAAATCTCTAGCAGGGCCCGTTTCATGTGAGCAAAAGGCCAGCAA
AAGGCCAGGAACCGTAAAAAGGCCGCGTTGCTGGCGTTTTTCCATAGGCTCCGCCCCCCTGACGAGCATC
ACAAAAATCGACGCTCAAGTCAGAGGTGGCGAAACCCGACAGGACTATAAAGATACCAGGCGTTTCCCCC
TGGAAGCTCCCTCGTGCGCTCTCCTGTTCCGACCCTGCCGCTTACCGGATACCTGTCCGCCTTTCTCCCT
TCGGGAAGCGTGGCGCTTTCTCATAGCTCACGCTGTAGGTATCTCAGTTCGGTGTAGGTCGTTCGCTCCA
AGCTGGGCTGTGTGCACGAACCCCCCGTTCAGCCCGACCGCTGCGCCTTATCCGGTAACTATCGTCTTGA
GTCCAACCCGGTAAGACACGACTTATCGCCACTGGCAGCAGCCACTGGTAACAGGATTAGCAGAGCGAGG
TATGTAGGCGGTGCTACAGAGTTCTTGAAGTGGTGGCCTAACTACGGCTACACTAGAAGAACAGTATTTG
GTATCTGCGCTCTGCTGAAGCCAGTTACCTTCGGAAAAAGAGTTGGTAGCTCTTGATCCGGCAAACAAAC
CACCGCTGGTAGCGGTGGTTTTTTTGTTTGCAAGCAGCAGATTACGCGCAGAAAAAAAGGATCTCAAGAA
GATCCTTTGATCTTTTCTACGGGGTCTGACGCTCAGTGGAACGAAAACTCACGTTAAGGGATTTTGGTCA
TGAGATTATCAAAAAGGATCTTCACCTAGATCCTTTTAAATTAAAAATGAAGTTTTAAATCAATCTAAAG
TATATATGAGTAAACTTGGTCTGACAGTTACCAATGCTTAATCAGTGAGGCACCTATCTCAGCGATCTGT
CTATTTCGTTCATCCATAGTTGCCTGACTCCCCGTCGTGTAGATAACTACGATACGGGAGGGCTTACCAT
CTGGCCCCAGTGCTGCAATGATACCGCGAGACCCACGCTCACCGGCTCCAGATTTATCAGCAATAAACCA
GCCAGCCGGAAGGGCCGAGCGCAGAAGTGGTCCTGCAACTTTATCCGCCTCCATCCAGTCTATTAATTGT
TGCCGGGAAGCTAGAGTAAGTAGTTCGCCAGTTAATAGTTTGCGCAACGTTGTTGCCATTGCTACAGGCA
TCGTGGTGTCACGCTCGTCGTTTGGTATGGCTTCATTCAGCTCCGGTTCCCAACGATCAAGGCGAGTTAC
ATGATCCCCCATGTTGTGCAAAAAAGCGGTTAGCTCCTTCGGTCCTCCGATCGTTGTCAGAAGTAAGTTG
GCCGCAGTGTTATCACTCATGGTTATGGCAGCACTGCATAATTCTCTTACTGTCATGCCATCCGTAAGAT
GCTTTTCTGTGACTGGTGAGTACTCAACCAAGTCATTCTGAGAATAGTGTATGCGGCGACCGAGTTGCTC
TTGCCCGGCGTCAATACGGGATAATACCGCGCCACATAGCAGAACTTTAAAAGTGCTCATCATTGGAAAA
CGTTCTTCGGGGCGAAAACTCTCAAGGATCTTACCGCTGTTGAGATCCAGTTCGATGTAACCCACTCGTG
CACCCAACTGATCTTCAGCATCTTTTACTTTCACCAGCGTTTCTGGGTGAGCAAAAACAGGAAGGCAAAA
TGCCGCAAAAAAGGGAATAAGGGCGACACGGAAATGTTGAATACTCATACTCTTCCTTTTTCAATATTAT
TGAAGCATTTATCAGGGTTATTGTCTCATGAGCGGATACATATTTGAATGTATTTAGAAAAATAAACAAA
TAGGGGTTCCGCGCACATTTCCCCGAAAAGTGCCACCTGACGTCGACGGATCGGGAGATCTCCCGATCCC
CTATGGTGCACTCTCAGTACAATCTGCTCTGATGCCGCATAGTTAAGCCAGTATCTGCTCCCTGCTTGTG
TGTTGGAGGTCGCTGAGTAGTGCGCGAGCAAAATTTAAGCTACAACAAGGCAAGGCTTGACCGACAATTG
CATGAAGAATCTGCTTAGGGTTAGGCGTTTTGCGCTGCTTCGCGATGTACGGGCCAGATATACGCGCTGT
GGAATGTGTGTCAGTTAGGGTGTGGAAAGTCCCCAGGCTCCCCAGCAGGCAGAAGTATGCAAAGCATGCA
TCTCAATTAGTCAGCAACCAGGTGTGGAAAGTCCCCAGGCTCCCCAGCAGGCAGAAGTATGCAAAGCATG
CATCTCAATTAGTCAGCAACCATAGTCCCGCCCCTAACTCCGCCCATCCCGCCCCTAACTCCGCCCAGTT
CCGCCCATTCTCCGCCCCATGGCTGACTAATTTTTTTTATTTATGCAGAGGCCGAGGCCGCCTCTGCCTC
TGAGCTATTCCAGAAGTAG
